>Addgene plasmid #87376 | pCG-D-mSpyCatcher-His6-E | addgene full sequence | sequence record 183395 | Addgene NGS Result
GTCGTGGTATTCACTCCAGAGCGATGAAAACGTTTCAGTTTGCTCATGGAAAACGGTGTAACAAGGGTGA
ACACTATCCCATATCACCAGCTCACCGTCTTTCATTGCCATACGAAATTCCGGATGAGCATTCATCAGGC
GGGCAAGAATGTGAATAAAGGCCGGATAAAACTTGTGCTTATTTTTCTTTACGGTCTTTAAAAAGGCCGT
AATATCCAGCTGAACGGTCTGGTTATAGGTACATTGAGCAACTGACTGAAATGCCTCAAAATGTTCTTTA
CGATGCCATTGGGATATATCAACGGTGGTATATCCAGTGATTTTTTTCTCCATTTTAGCTTCCTTAGCTC
CTGAAAATCTCGATAACTCAAAAAATACGCCCGGTAGTGATCTTATTTCATTATGGTGAAAGTTGGAACC
TCTTACGTGCCCGATCAATCATGACCAAAATCCCTTAACGTGAGTTTTCGTTCCACTGAGCGTCAGACCC
CGTAGAAAAGATCAAAGGATCTTCTTGAGATCCTTTTTTTCTGCGCGTAATCTGCTGCTTGCAAACAAAA
AAACCACCGCTACCAGCGGTGGTTTGTTTGCCGGATCAAGAGCTACCAACTCTTTTTCCGAAGGTAACTG
GCTTCAGCAGAGCGCAGATACCAAATACTGTTCTTCTAGTGTAGCCGTAGTTAGGCCACCACTTCAAGAA
CTCTGTAGCACCGCCTACATACCTCGCTCTGCTAATCCTGTTACCAGTGGCTGCTGCCAGTGGCGATAAG
TCGTGTCTTACCGGGTTGGACTCAAGACGATAGTTACCGGATAAGGCGCAGCGGTCGGGCTGAACGGGGG
GTTCGTGCACACAGCCCAGCTTGGAGCGAACGACCTACACCGAACTGAGATACCTACAGCGTGAGCTATG
AGAAAGCGCCACGCTTCCCGAAGGGAGAAAGGCGGACAGGTATCCGGTAAGCGGCAGGGTCGGAACAGGA
GAGCGCACGAGGGAGCTTCCAGGGGGAAACGCCTGGTATCTTTATAGTCCTGTCGGGTTTCGCCACCTCT
GACTTGAGCGTCGATTTTTGTGATGCTCGTCAGGGGGGCGGAGCCTATGGAAAAACGCCAGCAACGCGGC
CTTTTTACGGTTCCTGGCCTTTTGCTGGCCTTTTGCTCACATGTTCTTTCCTGCGTTATCCCCTGATTCT
GTGGATAACCGTAGTCGGGGTCTCAGGCAGCGACTCCGCGACACACATCAAATTTAGCAAGCGTGATGAG
GATGGGAAAGAATTAGCCGGCGCAACGATGGAACTTCGGGATTCGAGCGGAAAGACGATTTCGACGTGGA
TTTCAGATGGCCAAGTCAAAGATTTTTACCTGTATCCGGGAAAATATACATTTGTCGAAACGGCAGCACC
AGATGGATATGAGGTCGCAACAGCTATTACATTTACGGTGAATGAGCAAGGACAAGTCACGGTTAATGGC
GGAAGCCATCATCATCATCATCACGGCAGCTAAGTTCTGAGACCGACCAGACCAATAAAAAACGCCCGGC
GGCAACCGAGCGTTCTGAACAAATCCAGATGGAGTTCTGAGGTCATTACTGGATCTATCAACAGGAGTCC
AAGCGAGCTCGATATCAAATTACGCCCCGCCCTGCCACTCATCGCAGTACTGTTGTAATTCATTAAGCAT
TCTGCCGACATGGAAGCCATCACAAACGGCATGATGAACCTGAATCGCCAGCGGCATCAGCACCTTGTCG
CCTTGCGTATAATATTTGCCCATGGTGAAAACGGGGGCGAAGAAGTTGTCCATATTGGCCACGTTTAAAT
CAAAACTGGTGAAACTCACCCAGGGATTGGCTGAAACGAAAAACATATTCTCAATAAACCCTTTAGGGAA
ATAGGCCAGGTTTTCACCGTAACACGCCACATCTTGCGAATATATGTGTAGAAACTGCCGGAAATC
Features (pLannotate 1.2.2; 5 found; start..end, strand, type, name):
    334..431     -  promoter       cat promoter: promoter of the E. coli cat gene encoding chloramphenicol acetyltransferase
    515..1103    +  rep_origin     ori: high-copy-number ColE1/pMB1/pBR322/pUC origin of replication
   1477..1493    +  CDS            capTEV™ (fragment): composite tag for in vivo biotinylation, TEV protease cleavage, and 6xHis tagging
   1525..1559    -  terminator     lambda t0 terminator: minimal transcription terminator from phage lambda (Scholtissek and Grosse, 1987)
   1633..333     -  CDS            cat (across the origin): CAT_ECOLX - Experimental evidence at protein level: Swiss-Prot protein existence level 1. This enzyme is an effector of chloramphenicol resistance in bacteria. From Escherichia coli. This protein is used as a marker in many commonly used cloning vectors, such as pACYC184.
