[The description below was written by a language model from this plasmid's Addgene catalogue record and pLannotate feature annotations shown in this document.]
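Description:
pCG-D-mSpyCatcher-His6-E is a small synthetic-biology part vector built on the pYTK001 entry backbone and used to store a single coding-sequence module for hierarchical assembly. It is propagated in E. coli as a high-copy plasmid from a ColE1/pUC-type origin. Selection is with chloramphenicol, through a cat (chloramphenicol acetyltransferase) gene driven by its native cat promoter. A lambda t0 terminator is also annotated, immediately beside the cat coding region. The sequenced record is 1,956 nt, shorter than the listed backbone size without insert. This would be expected if the part replaced a dropout cassette in the entry vector, though the record does not say so.

The payload is a minimal SpyCatcher (mSpyCatcher, a variant truncated at both the N and C termini) carrying a C-terminal His6 tag. SpyCatcher is a protein domain that spontaneously forms a covalent isopeptide bond with its SpyTag peptide partner, so proteins fused to the two components become irreversibly conjugated. The automated annotation does not label the SpyCatcher coding region itself. The short "capTEV fragment" hit most likely reflects the His6 tag rather than a genuine biotinylation/TEV tag.

No promoter for the insert is annotated or stated, which fits a promoterless ORF part. The part is flanked by 4 bp overhangs, denoted D and E in the name, that assign it to the "downstream SpyPart" position within an ORF assembly. There it can be joined in frame behind other ORF parts to make fusion proteins. The associated work concerns extracellular self-assembly of protein conjugates secreted from Bacillus subtilis, and the His6 tag offers a handle for purification or detection.
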