Addgene plasmid #87376: pCG-D-mSpyCatcher-His6-E
Purpose: An ORF part-containing vector harbouring the minimal SpyCatcher (ΔN1ΔC22) sequence with a His6 tag at its C-terminus and 4 bp overhangs specific for the ‘downstream SpyPart’ position within an ORF ass
Depositing lab: Tom Ellis. Depositing organization: Imperial College London. Publication: Extracellular Self-Assembly of Functional and Tunable Protein Conjugates from Bacillus subtilis. Gilbert C, Howarth M, Harwood CR, Ellis T. ACS Synth Biol. 2017 Mar 7. doi: 10.1021/acssynbio.6b00292. PubMed 28230977.
Backbone
  Vector backbone: pYTK001
  Backbone size w/o insert (bp): 2676
  Vector type: Synthetic Biology
Growth in bacteria
  Bacterial resistance: Chloramphenicol, 25 μg/mL
  Growth temperature: 37°C
  Growth strain: DH5alpha
  Copy number: High Copy
Gene/Insert
  Gene/Insert name: mSpyCatcher (alt name: SpyCatcher deltaN1 deltaC2)
  Tag / fusion protein: His6 tag (C terminal on insert)
Resource information
  A portion of this plasmid was derived from a plasmid made by: The DNA sequence encoding the SpyCatcher domain was obtained from Oxford University, which required an MTA.
Terms and licenses: Academic/Nonprofit Terms; Industry Terms: Not Available to Industry
How to cite: pCG-D-mSpyCatcher-His6-E was a gift from Tom Ellis (Addgene plasmid # 87376 ; http://n2t.net/addgene:87376 ; RRID:Addgene_87376)
